Addgene plasmid #244259: pAAVLINKv1-pCALM1-Cre-3'-RALGAPB-FLAG
Purpose: 3' AAVLINK plasmid for RALGAPB expression
Depositing lab: Zhonghua Lu. Depositing organization: Shenzhen Institute of Advanced Technology (SIAT), Chinese Academy of Sciences. Publication: AAVLINK: A potent DNA-recombination method for large cargo delivery in gene therapy. Lin J, Lin Y, Liu N, Cao W, Zhang J, Wen S, Zhang Y, Liao W, Hong Z, Lin Y, Liu Q, Liu H, Li Q, Chen B, Li M, Luo Z, Yang L, Yang Y, Zheng SH, Wang Y, Chu H, Hu Y, Qin Y, Luo BX, Tian S, Chen Y, Yan T, Yang L, Wang H, Liu T, Jiang Y, Lu Z. Cell. 2026 Feb 5;189(3):969-986.e17. doi: 10.1016/j.cell.2025.12.039. Epub 2026 Jan 27. PubMed 41605211.
Backbone
  Vector backbone: pAAV-MCS2
  Backbone manufacturer: Steve Jackson (Addgene # 46954)
  Vector type: AAV
Growth in bacteria
  Bacterial resistance: Ampicillin, 100 μg/mL
  Growth temperature: 37°C
  Growth strain: NEB Stable
  Copy number: High Copy
Gene/Insert
  Gene/Insert name: RALGAPB
  Species: H. sapiens (human)
  Entrez Gene: RALGAPB (a.k.a. KIAA1219, RalGAPbeta)
  Promoter: pCALM1
  Tag / fusion protein: FLAG (C terminal on insert)
  Cloning method: Restriction Enzyme; 5′ cloning site unknown (unknown if destroyed)
Terms and licenses: Academic/Nonprofit Terms; Industry Terms: Not Available to Industry
Depositor comments: See publication for corresponding AAV Link vectors.
How to cite: pAAVLINKv1-pCALM1-Cre-3'-RALGAPB-FLAG was a gift from Zhonghua Lu (Addgene plasmid # 244259 ; http://n2t.net/addgene:244259 ; RRID:Addgene_244259)
