[The description below was written by a language model from this plasmid's Addgene catalogue record and pLannotate feature annotations shown in this document.]
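Description:
pAAVLINKv1-pCALM1-Cre-3'-RALGAPB-FLAG is an AAV transfer plasmid built on the pAAV-MCS2 backbone and serves as the 3' half of an AAVLINK vector pair for expressing human RALGAPB, the non-catalytic beta subunit of the RalGAP complexes that act on RALA and RALB. AAVLINK is described in the record as a DNA-recombination approach for delivering cargo too large for a single AAV genome; the matching 5' partner vector is not included here and must be identified from the associated publication. In bacteria the 5.7 kb plasmid is maintained through a high-copy ColE1/pUC-type origin with ampicillin selection (AmpR under its own promoter), and an f1 origin is also present. It is kept in a recombination-deficient strain, as is usual for ITR-containing plasmids.

Between the AAV2 inverted terminal repeats (the left one is detected only as short fragments, the right one in full), the annotated payload begins with a complete Cre recombinase coding sequence. The catalogue lists pCALM1 as the promoter; it is not annotated in the feature table but presumably lies in the unannotated stretch upstream of Cre. Cre is followed by a fragment of a chimeric intron, a lox2272 site, and then roughly 1 kb encoding a portion of RALGAPB, consistent with its C-terminal segment, fused to a C-terminal 3xFLAG tag. Shortened WPRE fragments and SV40 polyadenylation signal fragments close the cassette. This layout suggests that Cre supplied from this vector recombines the lox2272 site with a compatible site on the 5' partner genome, with the intron sequence allowing the junction to be spliced out so that a full-length FLAG-tagged RALGAPB transcript is reconstituted. However, the record does not spell out this mechanism.
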