Features (pLannotate 1.2.2; 19 found; start..end, strand, type, name):
     12..39      +  repeat_region  AAV2 ITR (fragment): inverted terminal repeat of adeno-associated virus serotype 2 inverted
     68..95      +  repeat_region  AAV2 ITR (fragment): inverted terminal repeat of adeno-associated virus serotype 2 inverted
    277..1305    +  CDS            cre: RECR_BPP1 - Experimental evidence at protein level: Swiss-Prot protein existence level 1. Catalyzes site-specific recombination between two 34-base- pair LOXP sites. Its role is to maintain the phage genome as a monomeric unit-copy plasmid in the lysogenic state. From Escherichia phage P1 (Bacteriophage P1).
   1309..1349    +  intron         chimeric intron (fragment): chimera between introns from human β-globin and immunoglobulin heavy chain genes
   1356..1380    +  protein_bind   lox2272 (fragment): Cre-mediated recombination occurs in the 8-bp core sequence (GGATACTT). lox2272 sites are compatible with each other, but incompatible with loxP or loxN sites (Lee and Saito, 1988). Cre recombinase
   1454..2452    +  CDS            RALGAPB (fragment): RLGPB_HUMAN - Also known as KIAA1219. Experimental evidence at protein level: Swiss-Prot protein existence level 1. Non-catalytic subunit of the heterodimeric RalGAP1 and RalGAP2 complexes which act as GTPase activators for the Ras-like small GTPases RALA and RALB. From Homo sapiens (Human).
   2459..2524    +  CDS            3xFLAG: three tandem FLAG® epitope tags, followed by an enterokinase cleavage site
   2536..2693    +  misc_feature   WPRE (fragment): woodchuck hepatitis virus posttranscriptional regulatory element
   2699..2783    +  misc_feature   WPRE (fragment): woodchuck hepatitis virus posttranscriptional regulatory element
   2782..2825    -  polyA_signal   SV40 poly(A) signal (fragment): SV40 polyadenylation signal
   2829..2896    -  polyA_signal   SV40 poly(A) signal (fragment): SV40 polyadenylation signal
   3002..3142    +  repeat_region  AAV2 ITR: inverted terminal repeat of adeno-associated virus serotype 2 inverted
   3147..3198    -  misc_feature   bom (fragment): basis of mobility region from pBR322
   3217..3672    +  rep_origin     f1 ori (sequence partly withheld): f1 bacteriophage origin of replication; arrow indicates direction of (+) strand synthesis
   3673..3722    -  misc_feature   bom (fragment): basis of mobility region from pBR322
   3824..3859    -  CDS            rop (fragment): Rop protein, which maintains plasmids at low copy number; rop
   3954..4058    +  promoter       AmpR promoter: bla
   4059..4919    +  CDS            AmpR: β-lactamase; bla; confers resistance to ampicillin, carbenicillin, and related antibiotics
   5090..5678    +  rep_origin     ori: high-copy-number ColE1/pMB1/pBR322/pUC origin of replication
>Addgene plasmid #244259 | pAAVLINKv1-pCALM1-Cre-3'-RALGAPB-FLAG | addgene full sequence | sequence record 491392 | Addgene NGS Result
CCTGCAGGCAGCTGCGCGCTCGCTCGCTCACTGAGGCCGCCCGGGCGTCGGGCGACCTTTGGTCGCCCGG
CCTCAGTGAGCGAGCGAGCGCGCAGAGAGGGAGTGGCCAACTCCATCACTAGGGGTTCCTGCGGCCGCAC
GCGTCGCTCTGCGCGAGGCGGCTCCGCCGCGGCGGAGGGATACGGCGCACCATATATATATCGCGGGGCG
CAGACTCGCGCTCCGGCAGTGGTGCTGGGAGTGTCGTGGACGCCGTGCCGTTACTCGTACGCCACCATGT
CCAATTTACTGACCGTACACCAAAATTTGCCTGCATTACCGGTCGATGCAACGAGTGATGAGGTTCGCAA
GAACCTGATGGACATGTTCAGGGATCGCCAGGCGTTTTCTGAGCATACCTGGAAAATGCTTCTGTCCGTT
TGCCGGTCGTGGGCGGCATGGTGCAAGTTGAATAACCGGAAATGGTTTCCCGCAGAACCTGAAGATGTTC
GCGATTATCTTCTATATCTTCAGGCGCGCGGTCTGGCAGTAAAAACCATCCAGCAACATTTGGGCCAGCT
AAACATGCTTCATCGTCGGTCCGGGCTGCCACGACCAAGTGACAGCAATGCTGTTTCACTGGTTATGCGG
CGGATCCGAAAAGAAAACGTTGATGCCGGTGAACGTGCAAAACAGGCTCTAGCGTTCGAACGCACTGATT
TCGACCAGGTTCGTTCACTCATGGAAAATAGCGATCGCTGCCAGGATATACGTAATCTGGCATTTCTGGG
GATTGCTTATAACACCCTGTTACGTATAGCCGAAATTGCCAGGATCAGGGTTAAAGATATCTCACGTACT
GACGGTGGGAGAATGTTAATCCATATTGGCAGAACGAAAACGCTGGTTAGCACCGCAGGTGTAGAGAAGG
CACTTAGCCTGGGGGTAACTAAACTGGTCGAGCGATGGATTTCCGTCTCTGGTGTAGCTGATGATCCGAA
TAACTACCTGTTTTGCCGGGTCAGAAAAAATGGTGTTGCCGCGCCATCTGCCACCAGCCAGCTATCAACT
CGCGCCCTGGAAGGGATTTTTGAAGCAACTCATCGATTGATTTACGGCGCTAAGGATGACTCTGGTCAGA
GATACCTGGCCTGGTCTGGACACAGTGCCCGTGTCGGAGCCGCGCGAGATATGGCCCGCGCTGGAGTTTC
AATACCGGAGATCATGCAAGCTGGTGGCTGGACCAATGTAAATATTGTAATGAACTATATCCGTAACCTG
GATAGTGAAACAGGGGCAATGGTGCGCCTGCTGGAAGATGGCGATTAGGTAAGTATCAAGGTTACAAGAC
AGGTTTAAGGAGACCAATAACTAGTATAACTTCGTATAGGATACTTTATAGCAATTTATGAAACTGGGCT
TGTCGAGACAGAGAAGACTCTTGCGTTTCTGATAGGCACCTATTGGTCTTACTGACATCCACTTTGCCTT
TCTCTCCACAGGTCAGAAAACGAACCAAGAGATTTTAAAGAATGTGGAGTCTTCCAGAACTGTTCAGCCA
CATTTCCTAGAATTTTTGCTTTCCCTTGGCTGGTCAGTAGATGTGGGCAGACACCCTGGTTGGACTGGGC
ATGTTTCTACCAGTTGGTCTATTAATTGTTGTGATGATGGTGAAGGATCTCAACAAGAAGTGATTTCCTC
TGAAGATATTGGAGCTAGCATTTTCAATGGACAGAAGAAGGTGCTGTATTATGCTGATGCCCTTACAGAA
ATTGCTTTTGTGGTTCCTTCTCCTGTGGAGTCCTTAACTGATTCATTGGAAAGTAACATCTCGGACCAAG
ATAGTGATTCAAATATGGATCTTATGCCAGGAATTCTGAAACAGCCATCCCTGACACTTGAGCTTTTCCC
CAATCATACAGACAATCTTAATTCCTCACAGAGGCTCAGTCCCAGTTCCAGAATGAGGAAGCTGCCTCAG
GGTCGCCCTGTTCCTCCCCTTGGACCTGAGACAAGAGTTTCTGTAGTCTGGGTGGAACGCTATGATGATA
TAGAAAACTTTCCCCTCTCAGAGCTGATGACAGAGATCAGTACTGGTGTGGAAACTACTGCAAATAGTAG
CACTTCACTGAGATCTACAACTCTTGAAAAAGAAGTTCCTGTCATCTTCATCCACCCTTTAAACACTGGA
TTATTCCGGATAAAAATTCAAGGAGCCACTGGAAAATTTAATATGGTCATCCCTCTTGTGGATGGGATGA
TTGTCAGCAGGCGAGCTCTTGGCTTTCTGGTGAGGCAGACTGTAATTAACATTTGTAGAAGAAAGAGACT
GGAAAGTGACTCCTACAGTCCCCCCCATGTCCGCCGGAAACAGAAAATCACCGACATTGTCAACAAGTAC
CGGAACAAGCAGCTGGAGCCAGAGTTTTATACTTCACTTTTCCAGGAGGTTGGACTCAAGAACTGCAGTT
CTTGTACAGACTACAAAGACCATGACGGTGATTATAAAGATCATGACATCGACTACAAGGATGACGATGA
CAAGTAACTCGAGATAATCAACCTCTGGATTACAAAATTTGTGAAAGATTGACTGGTATTCTTAACTATG
TTGCTCCTTTTACGCTATGTGGATACGCTGCTTTAATGCCTTTGTATCATGCTATTGCTTCCCGTATGGC
TTTCATTTTCTCCTCCTTGTATAAATCCTGGTTAGTTCTTGCCACGGCGGAACTCATCGCCGCCTGCCTT
GCCCGCTGCTGGACAGGGGCTCGGCTGTTGGGCACTGACAATTCCGTGGTGTTTATTTGTGAAATTTGTG
ATGCTATTGCTTTATTTGTAACCATCTAGCTTTATTTGTGAAATTTGTGATGCTATTGCTTTATTTGTAA
CCATTATAAGCTGCAATAAACAAGTTAACAACAACAATTGCATTCATTTTATGTTTCAGGTTCAGGGGGA
GATGTGGGAGGTTTTTTAAAGATCTGGAGACCGGTGTGGCACGTGCGGACCGAGCGGCCGCAGGAACCCC
TAGTGATGGAGTTGGCCACTCCCTCTCTGCGCGCTCGCTCGCTCACTGAGGCCGGGCGACCAAAGGTCGC
CCGACGCCCGGGCTTTGCCCGGGCGGCCTCAGTGAGCGAGCGAGCGCGCAGCTGCCTGCAGGGGCGCCTG
ATGCGGTATTTTCTCCTTACGCATCTGTGCGGTATTTCACACCGCATA
[95 nt withheld, positions 3199-3293]
T
[46 nt withheld, positions 3295-3340]
C
[141 nt withheld, positions 3342-3482]
CCTTTGACGTTGGAGTCCACGTTCTTT
[37 nt withheld, positions 3510-3546]
ACTCTATCTCGGGCTATTCTTTTGATTTATAAGGGATTTTGCCGATTTCGGTCTATTGGTTAAAAAATGA
GCTGATTTAACAAAAATTTAACGCGAATTTTAACAAAATATTAACGTTTACAATTTTATGGTGCACTCTC
AGTACAATCTGCTCTGATGCCGCATAGTTAAGCCAGCCCCGACACCCGCCAACACCCGCTGACGCGCCCT
GACGGGCTTGTCTGCTCCCGGCATCCGCTTACAGACAAGCTGTGACCGTCTCCGGGAGCTGCATGTGTCA
GAGGTTTTCACCGTCATCACCGAAACGCGCGAGACGAAAGGGCCTCGTGATACGCCTATTTTTATAGGTT
AATGTCATGATAATAATGGTTTCTTAGACGTCAGGTGGCACTTTTCGGGGAAATGTGCGCGGAACCCCTA
TTTGTTTATTTTTCTAAATACATTCAAATATGTATCCGCTCATGAGACAATAACCCTGATAAATGCTTCA
ATAATATTGAAAAAGGAAGAGTATGAGTATTCAACATTTCCGTGTCGCCCTTATTCCCTTTTTTGCGGCA
TTTTGCCTTCCTGTTTTTGCTCACCCAGAAACGCTGGTGAAAGTAAAAGATGCTGAAGATCAGTTGGGTG
CACGAGTGGGTTACATCGAACTGGATCTCAACAGCGGTAAGATCCTTGAGAGTTTTCGCCCCGAAGAACG
TTTTCCAATGATGAGCACTTTTAAAGTTCTGCTATGTGGCGCGGTATTATCCCGTATTGACGCCGGGCAA
GAGCAACTCGGTCGCCGCATACACTATTCTCAGAATGACTTGGTTGAGTACTCACCAGTCACAGAAAAGC
ATCTTACGGATGGCATGACAGTAAGAGAATTATGCAGTGCTGCCATAACCATGAGTGATAACACTGCGGC
CAACTTACTTCTGACAACGATCGGAGGACCGAAGGAGCTAACCGCTTTTTTGCACAACATGGGGGATCAT
GTAACTCGCCTTGATCGTTGGGAACCGGAGCTGAATGAAGCCATACCAAACGACGAGCGTGACACCACGA
TGCCTGTAGCAATGGCAACAACGTTGCGCAAACTATTAACTGGCGAACTACTTACTCTAGCTTCCCGGCA
ACAATTAATAGACTGGATGGAGGCGGATAAAGTTGCAGGACCACTTCTGCGCTCGGCCCTTCCGGCTGGC
TGGTTTATTGCTGATAAATCTGGAGCCGGTGAGCGTGGGTCTCGCGGTATCATTGCAGCACTGGGGCCAG
ATGGTAAGCCCTCCCGTATCGTAGTTATCTACACGACGGGGAGTCAGGCAACTATGGATGAACGAAATAG
ACAGATCGCTGAGATAGGTGCCTCACTGATTAAGCATTGGTAACTGTCAGACCAAGTTTACTCATATATA
CTTTAGATTGATTTAAAACTTCATTTTTAATTTAAAAGGATCTAGGTGAAGATCCTTTTTGATAATCTCA
TGACCAAAATCCCTTAACGTGAGTTTTCGTTCCACTGAGCGTCAGACCCCGTAGAAAAGATCAAAGGATC
TTCTTGAGATCCTTTTTTTCTGCGCGTAATCTGCTGCTTGCAAACAAAAAAACCACCGCTACCAGCGGTG
GTTTGTTTGCCGGATCAAGAGCTACCAACTCTTTTTCCGAAGGTAACTGGCTTCAGCAGAGCGCAGATAC
CAAATACTGTTCTTCTAGTGTAGCCGTAGTTAGGCCACCACTTCAAGAACTCTGTAGCACCGCCTACATA
CCTCGCTCTGCTAATCCTGTTACCAGTGGCTGCTGCCAGTGGCGATAAGTCGTGTCTTACCGGGTTGGAC
TCAAGACGATAGTTACCGGATAAGGCGCAGCGGTCGGGCTGAACGGGGGGTTCGTGCACACAGCCCAGCT
TGGAGCGAACGACCTACACCGAACTGAGATACCTACAGCGTGAGCTATGAGAAAGCGCCACGCTTCCCGA
AGGGAGAAAGGCGGACAGGTATCCGGTAAGCGGCAGGGTCGGAACAGGAGAGCGCACGAGGGAGCTTCCA
GGGGGAAACGCCTGGTATCTTTATAGTCCTGTCGGGTTTCGCCACCTCTGACTTGAGCGTCGATTTTTGT
GATGCTCGTCAGGGGGGCGGAGCCTATGGAAAAACGCCAGCAACGCGGCCTTTTTACGGTTCCTGGCCTT
TTGCTGGCCTTTTGCTCACATGT
